Addgene plasmid #201232: 35S-GWY-VP16/pAM
Purpose: Used to produce and express in planta C-terminal fusion proteins with the VP16 activation domain
Depositing lab: Michael Ayliffe. Depositing organization: CSIRO Agriculture. Publication: A split GAL4 RUBY assay for visual in planta detection of protein-protein interactions. Chen J, Luo M, Hands P, Rolland V, Zhang J, Li Z, Outram M, Dodds P, Ayliffe M. Plant J. 2023 Jun;114(6):1209-1226. doi: 10.1111/tpj.16234. Epub 2023 Apr 26. PubMed 37323061.
Backbone
  Vector backbone: pAM
  Vector type: Plant Expression
  Selectable markers: Agrobacterium - carbenicillin
Growth in bacteria
  Bacterial resistance: Ampicillin, 100 μg/mL
  Growth temperature: 37°C
  Growth strain: ccdB Survival
  Growth instructions: When using in Agrobacterium, this plasmid can only replicate in strains containing the RK2 helper sequence, such as GV3103 pMP90 RK.
  Copy number: High Copy
Gene/Insert
  Gene/Insert name: 35S-GWY-VP16
  Species: Synthetic
  Promoter: CaMV 35S
  Cloning method: Gateway Cloning
Terms and licenses: Academic/Nonprofit Terms; Industry Terms: Not Available to Industry
Depositor comments: Encodes VP16 activation domain in N-terminal juxtaposition to a Gateway cloning site with the ORF under the regulatory control of a CaMV 35S promoter.
How to cite: 35S-GWY-VP16/pAM was a gift from Michael Ayliffe (Addgene plasmid # 201232 ; http://n2t.net/addgene:201232 ; RRID:Addgene_201232)
