[The description below was written by a language model from this plasmid's Addgene catalogue record and pLannotate feature annotations shown in this document.]
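Description:
35S-GWY-VP16/pAM is a 7.3 kb Gateway destination binary vector for plant expression, built on the pAM backbone and designed to fuse a protein of interest to the herpes simplex virus VP16 transcriptional activation domain. It replicates at high copy in E. coli from a ColE1/pUC-type origin and is selected through β-lactamase (ampicillin in E. coli, carbenicillin in Agrobacterium). For Agrobacterium it carries only the IncP oriV, without the accompanying replication functions, so it can be maintained only in strains that supply the RK2 helper sequence in trans. Because the unrecombined cassette encodes the CcdB toxin, the empty vector has to be propagated in a ccdB-tolerant strain.

Between the nopaline-type left and right T-DNA border repeats lie two units. The expression unit consists of an enhanced CaMV 35S promoter with a duplicated enhancer, followed by an attR1–attR2 Gateway cassette containing the chloramphenicol resistance gene and ccdB for counter-selection, then the VP16 activation domain coding sequence and a CaMV polyadenylation signal. An LR reaction with an entry clone replaces the CmR/ccdB cassette with the gene of interest. In the feature table the VP16 domain sits downstream of attR2, which matches the stated purpose of producing C-terminal VP16 fusions, although the depositor comment describes the juxtaposition as N-terminal. The second unit is a NOS promoter–bar–NOS terminator cassette, in the opposite orientation, which confers phosphinothricin (glufosinate) tolerance on plant cells. The associated publication describes a split GAL4 RUBY assay for visual in planta detection of protein–protein interactions, in which this vector would supply the activation-domain partner.
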