Features (pLannotate 1.2.2; 24 found; start..end, strand, type, name):
    100..352     -  terminator     NOS terminator: nopaline synthase terminator and poly(A) signal
    375..923     -  CDS            bar: PAT_STRHY - Experimental evidence at protein level: Swiss-Prot protein existence level 1. Inactivates phosphinothricin (PPT) by transfer of an acetyl group from acetyl CoA. Can also acetylate demethylphosphinothricin but not PTT or glutamate. This enzyme is an effector of phosphinothricin tripeptide (PTT or bialaphos) resistance. From Streptomyces hygroscopicus. Introduced by genetic manipulation and expressed in glufosinate-tolerant maize by Dekalb Genetics.
    965..1144    -  promoter       NOS promoter: nopaline synthase promoter
   1287..1957    +  promoter       CaMV 35S promoter (enhanced): cauliflower mosaic virus 35S promoter with a duplicated enhancer region
   1957..1983    -  misc_feature   MCS (fragment): pBluescript multiple cloning site
   1987..2111    +  protein_bind   attR1: mutant version of attR; recombination site for the Gateway® LR reaction LR Clonase™
   2136..2166    +  promoter       lac UV5 promoter: E. coli lac promoter with an "up" mutation
   2190..2219    +  promoter       cat promoter (fragment): promoter of the E. coli cat gene encoding chloramphenicol acetyltransferase
   2220..2879    +  CDS            CmR: chloramphenicol acetyltransferase; cat; confers resistance to chloramphenicol
   3058..3216    +  CDS            ccdA (fragment): CCDA_ECO57 - Also known as H, letA. Experimental evidence at protein level: Swiss-Prot protein existence level 1. Antitoxin component of a type II toxin-antitoxin (TA) system which inhibits the post-segregational killing (PSK) of plasmid-free cells, also referred to as a plasmid addiction system. Binds to and blocks the activity of CcdB; will also remove bound CcdB protein from the CcdB-GyrA complex by forming a CcdA-CcdB complex, a process termed rejuvenation. Functions as a transcriptional corepressor for the ccdAB operon, repression also requires CcdB (By similarity). From Escherichia coli
   3221..3523    +  CDS            ccdB: CCDB_ECOLI - Also known as G, letB, letD. Experimental evidence at protein level: Swiss-Prot protein existence level 1. Toxic component of a type II toxin-antitoxin (TA) system, functioning in plasmid maintainence. Responsible for the post- segregational killing (PSK) of plasmid-free cells, also referred to as a plasmid addiction system. Half-life of over 2 hours. Cell killing by CcdB is accompanied by filamentation, defects in chromosome and plasmid segregation, defects in cell division, formation of anucleate cells, decreased DNA synthesis and plasmid loss. Interferes with the activity of DN
   3567..3691    -  protein_bind   attR2: mutant version of attR; recombination site for the Gateway® LR reaction LR Clonase™
   3696..3718    -  CDS            9xHis (fragment): 9xHis affinity tag
   3738..3971    +  CDS            VP16 AD: transcriptional activation domain of herpes simplex virus protein VP16 (Triezenberg et al., 1988; Cousens et al., 1989); UL48
   4051..4068    -  promoter       T7 promoter (fragment): promoter for bacteriophage T7 RNA polymerase
   4122..4281    +  polyA_signal   CaMV poly(A) signal (fragment): cauliflower mosaic virus polyadenylation signal
   4288..4308    -  misc_feature   MCS (fragment): pBluescript multiple cloning site
   4356..4380    +  misc_feature   RB T-DNA repeat: right border repeat from nopaline C58 T-DNA
   4600..5131    +  rep_origin     oriV: incP origin of replication
   5195..5272    +  CDS            klaC (fragment): KLAC_ECOLX - Also known as telB. Protein predicted: Swiss-Prot protein existence level 4. Belongs to the kla operon, which is associated with cryptic tellurite resistance, and IncW plasmid fertility inhibition. From Escherichia coli.
   5274..5365    +  promoter       AmpR promoter: bla
   5366..6226    +  CDS            AmpR: β-lactamase; bla; confers resistance to ampicillin, carbenicillin, and related antibiotics
   6397..6985    +  rep_origin     ori: high-copy-number ColE1/pMB1/pBR322/pUC origin of replication
   7297..6       +  misc_feature   LB T-DNA repeat (across the origin): left border repeat from nopaline C58 T-DNA
>Addgene plasmid #201232 | 35S-GWY-VP16/pAM | addgene full sequence | sequence record 401511 | Addgene NGS Result
GTAAACAAATTGACGCTTAGACAACTTAATAACACATTGCGGACGTTTTTAATGATCGAATACTAACGTC
TCTACCAGATATCAGCTTGCATGCCGGTCGATCTAGTAACATAGATGACACCGCGCGCGATAATTTATCC
TAGTTTGCGCGCTATATTTTGTTTTCTATCGCGTATTAAATGTATAATTGCGGGACTCTAATCATAAAAA
CCCATCTCATAAATAACGTCATGCATTACATGTTAATTATTACATGCTTAACGTAATTCAACAGAAATTA
TATGATAATCATCGCAAGACCGGCAACAGGATTCAATCTTAAGAAACTTTATTGCCAAATGTTTGAACGA
TCTGCTTGACTCTAGGGGTCATCAGATTTCGGTGACGGGCAGGACCGGACGGGGCGGCACCGGCAGGCTG
AAGTCCAGCTGCCAGAAACCCACGTCATGCCAGTTCCCGTGCTTGAAGCCGGCCGCCCGCAGCATGCCGC
GGGGGGCATATCCGAGCGCCTCGTGCATGCGCACGCTCGGGTCGTTGGGCAGCCCGATGACAGCGACCAC
GCTCTTGAAGCCCTGTGCCTCCAGGGACTTCAGCAGGTGGGTGTAGAGCGTGGAGCCCAGTCCCGTCCGC
TGGTGGCGGGGGGAGACGTACACGGTCGACTCGGCCGTCCAGTCGTAGGCGTTGCGTGCCTTCCAGGGAC
CCGCGTAGGCGATGCCGGCGACCTCGCCGTCCACCTCGGCGACGAGCCAGGGATAGCGCTCCCGCAGACG
GACGAGGTCGTCCGTCCACTCCTGCGGTTCCTGCGGCTCGGTACGGAAGTTGACCGTGCTTGTCTCGATG
TAGTGGTTGACGATGGTGCAGACCGCCGGCATGTCCGCCTCGGTGGCACGGCGGATGTCGGCCGGGCGTC
GTTCTGGGCTCATGGTAGATCCCCTCGATCGAGTTGAGAGTGAATATGAGACTCTAATTGGATACCGAGG
GGAATTTATGGAACGTCAGTGGAGCATTTTTGACAAGAAATATTTGCTAGCTGATAGTGACCTTAGGCGA
CTTTTGAACGCGCAATAATGGTTTCTGACGTATGTGCTTAGCTCATTAAACTCCAGAAACCCGCGGCTCA
GTGGCTCCTTCAACGTTGCGGTTCTGTCAGTTCCAAACGTAAAACGGCTTGTCCCGCGTCATCGGCGGGG
GTCATAACGTGACTCCCTTAATTCTCCGCTCATGATCAGATTGTCGTTTCCCGCCTTCGGTTTGGGCGCG
CCCGGTTCAGAAGACCAGAGGGCTATTGAGACTTTTCAACAAAGGGTAATATCGGGAAACCTCCTCGGAT
TCCATTGCCCAGCTATCTGTCACTTCATCGAAAGGACAGTAGAAAAGGAAGATGGCTTCTACAAATGCCA
TCATTGCGATAAAGGAAAGGCTATCGTTCAAGATGCCTCTACCGACAGTGGTCCCAAAGATGGACCCCCA
CCCACGAGGAACATCGTGGAAAAAGAAGACGTTCCAACCACGTCTTCAAAGCAAGTGGATTGATGTGATA
CATGGTGGAGCACGACACTCTCGTCTACTCCAAGAATATCAAAGATACAGTCTCAGAAGACCAGAGGGCT
ATTGAGACTTTTCAACAAAGGGTAATATCGGGAAACCTCCTCGGATTCCATTGCCCAGCTATCTGTCACT
TCATCGAAAGGACAGTAGAAAAGGAAGATGGCTTCTACAAATGCCATCATTGCGATAAAGGAAAGGCTAT
CGTTCAAGATGCCTCTACCGACAGTGGTCCCAAAGATGGACCCCCACCCACGAGGAACATCGTGGAAAAA
GAAGACGTTCCAACCACGTCTTCAAAGCAAGTGGATTGATGTGATATCTCCACTGACGTAAGGGATGACG
CACAATCCCACTATCCTTCGCAAGACCCTTCCTCTATATAAGGAAGTTCATTTCATTTGGAGAGGACCTC
GAGGTCGACGGTATCGATAAGCTATCACAAGTTTGTACAAAAAAGCTGAACGAGAAACGTAAAATGATAT
AAATATCAATATATTAAATTAGATTTTGCATAAAAAACAGACTACATAATACTGTAAAACACAACATATC
CAGTCACTATGGCGGCCGCATTAGGCACCCCAGGCTTTACACTTTATGCTTCCGGCTCGTATAATGTGTG
GATTTTGAGTTAGGATCCGTCGAGATTTTCAGGAGCTAAGGAAGCTAAAATGGAGAAAAAAATCACTGGA
TATACCACCGTTGATATATCCCAATGGCATCGTAAAGAACATTTTGAGGCATTTCAGTCAGTTGCTCAAT
GTACCTATAACCAGACCGTTCAGCTGGATATTACGGCCTTTTTAAAGACCGTAAAGAAAAATAAGCACAA
GTTTTATCCGGCCTTTATTCACATTCTTGCCCGCCTGATGAATGCTCATCCGGAATTCCGTATGGCAATG
AAAGACGGTGAGCTGGTGATATGGGATAGTGTTCACCCTTGTTACACCGTTTTCCATGAGCAAACTGAAA
CGTTTTCATCGCTCTGGAGTGAATACCACGACGATTTCCGGCAGTTTCTACACATATATTCGCAAGATGT
GGCGTGTTACGGTGAAAACCTGGCCTATTTCCCTAAAGGGTTTATTGAGAATATGTTTTTCGTCTCAGCC
AATCCCTGGGTGAGTTTCACCAGTTTTGATTTAAACGTGGCCAATATGGACAACTTCTTCGCCCCCGTTT
TCACCATGGGCAAATATTATACGCAAGGCGACAAGGTGCTGATGCCGCTGGCGATTCAGGTTCATCATGC
CGTTTGTGATGGCTTCCATGTCGGCAGAATGCTTAATGAATTACAACAGTACTGCGATGAGTGGCAGGGC
GGGGCGTAAACGCGTGGATCCGGCTTACTAAAAGCCAGATAACAGTATGCGTATTTGCGCGCTGATTTTT
GCGGTATAAGAATATATACTGATATGTATACCCGAAGTATGTCAAAAAGAGGTATGCTATGAAGCAGCGT
ATTACAGTGACAGTTGACAGCGACAGCTATCAGTTGCTCAAGGCATATATGATGTCAATATCTCCGGTCT
GGTAAGCACAACCATGCAGAATGAAGCCCGTCGTCTGCGTGCCGAACGCTGGAAAGCGGAAAATCAGGAA
GGGATGGCTGAGGTCGCCCGGTTTATTGAAATGAACGGCTCTTTTGCTGACGAGAACAGGGGCTGGTGAA
ATGCAGTTTAAGGTTTACACCTATAAAAGAGAGAGCCGTTATCGTCTGTTTGTGGATGTACAGAGTGATA
TTATTGACACGCCCGGGCGACGGATGGTGATCCCCCTGGCCAGTGCACGTCTGCTGTCAGATAAAGTCTC
CCGTGAACTTTACCCGGTGGTGCATATCGGGGATGAAAGCTGGCGCATGATGACCACCGATATGGCCAGT
GTGCCGGTCTCCGTTATCGGGGAAGAAGTGGCTGATCTCAGCCACCGCGAAAATGACATCAAAAACGCCA
TTAACCTGATGTTCTGGGGAATATAAATGTCAGGCTCCCTTATACACAGCCAGTCTGCAGGTCGACCATA
GTGACTGGATATGTTGTGTTTTACAGTATTATGTAGTCTGTTTTTTATGCAAAATCTAATTTAATATATT
GATATTTATATCATTTTACGTTTCTCGTTCAGCTTTCTTGTACAAAGTGGTGATCGGTGGTGGTAGTGGT
GGTGGTGGATCAGGTGGTGGTGGATCTGCCCCCCCGACCGATGTCAGCCTGGGGGACGAGCTCCACTTAG
ACGGCGAGGACGTGGCGATGGCGCATGCCGACGCGCTAGACGATTTCGATCTGGACATGTTGGGGGACGG
GGATTCCCCGGGTCCGGGATTTACCCCCCACGACTCCGCCCCCTACGGCGCTCTGGATATGGCCGACTTC
GAGTTTGAGCAGATGTTTACCGATGCCCTTGGAATTGACGAGTACGGTGGGCCTAAGAAGAAGCGGAAAG
TGGAGGATCCCAAGAAGAAGCGCAAAGTCTAGGAATTCAAGGCCTCTCGAGCCTCTAGAACTATAGTGAG
TCGTATTACTAGAGTCCGCAAAAATCACCAGTCTCTCTCTACAAATCTATCTCTCTCTATTTTTCTCCAG
AATAATGTGTGAGTAGTTCCCAGATAAGGGAATTAGGGTTCTTATAGGGTTTCGCTCATGTGTTGAGCAT
ATAAGAAACCCTTAGTATGTATTTGTATTTGTAAAATACTTCTATCAATAAAATTTCTAATTCCTAAAAC
CAAAATCCAGTGACCGGGCGGCCGCCACCGCGGTGGAGGGGGATCAGATTGTCGTTTCCCGCCTTCAGTT
TAAACTATCAGTGTTTGACAGGATATATTGGCGGGTAAACCTAAGAGAAAAGAGCGTTTATTAGAATAAT
CGGATATTTAAAAGGGCGTGAAAAGGTTTATCCGTTCGTCCATTTGTATGTGTACATCACCGACGAGCAA
GGCAAGACCGAGCGCCTTTCCGACGCTCACCGGGCTGGTTGCCCTCGCCGCTGGGCTGGCGGCCGTCTAT
GGCCCTGCAAACGCGCCAGAAACGCCGTCGAAGCCGTGTGCGAGACACCGGCCGCCGGCGTTGTGGATAC
CTCGCGGAAAACTTGGCCCTCACTGACAGATGAGGGGCGGACGTTGACACTTGAGGGGCCGACTCACCCG
GCGCGGCGTTGACAGATGAGGGGCAGGCTCGATTTCGGCCGGCGACGTGGAGCTGGCCAGCCTCGCAAAT
CGGCGAAAACGCCTGATTTTACGCGAGTTTCCCACAGATGATGTGGACAAGCCTGGGGATAAGTGCCCTG
CGGTATTGACACTTGAGGGGCGCGACTACTGACAGATGAGGGGCGCGATCCTTGACACTTGAGGGGCAGA
GTGCTGACAGATGAGGGGCGCACCTATTGACATTTGAGGGGCTGTCCACAGGCAGAAAATCCAGCATTTG
CAAGGGTTTCCGCCCGTTTTTCGGCCACCGCTAACCTGTCTTTTAACCTGCTTTTAAACCAATATTTATA
AACCTTGTTTTTAACCAGGGCTGCGCCCTGTGCGCGTGACCGCGCACGCCGAAGGGGGGTGCCCCCCCTT
CTCGAACCCTCCCGGCCCGCTAACGCGGGCCTCCCATCCCCCCAGGGGCTGCGCCCCTCGGCCGCGAACG
GCCTCACCCCAAAAATGGCAGCGCTGGCAGTCCTTGCCATTGCCGGGATCGGGGCAGTAACGGGATGGGC
GATCAGCCCGAAAGCTACCCCTATTTGTTTATTTTTCTAAATACATTCAAATATGTATCCGCTCATGAGA
CAATAACCCTGATAAATGCTTCAATAATATTGAAAAAGGAAGAGTATGAGTATTCAACATTTCCGTGTCG
CCCTTATTCCCTTTTTTGCGGCATTTTGCCTTCCTGTTTTTGCTCACCCAGAAACGCTGGTGAAAGTAAA
AGATGCTGAAGATCAGTTGGGTGCACGAGTGGGTTACATCGAACTGGATCTCAACAGCGGTAAGATCCTT
GAGAGTTTTCGCCCCGAAGAACGTTTTCCAATGATGAGCACTTTTAAAGTTCTGCTATGTGGCGCGGTAT
TATCCCGTATTGACGCCGGGCAAGAGCAACTCGGTCGCCGCATACACTATTCTCAGAATGACTTGGTTGA
GTACTCACCAGTCACAGAAAAGCATCTTACGGATGGCATGACAGTAAGAGAATTATGCAGTGCTGCCATA
ACCATGAGTGATAACACTGCGGCCAACTTACTTCTGACAACGATCGGAGGACCGAAGGAGCTAACCGCTT
TTTTGCACAACATGGGGGATCATGTAACTCGCCTTGATCGTTGGGAACCGGAGCTGAATGAAGCCATACC
AAACGACGAGCGTGACACCACGATGCCTGTAGCAATGGCAACAACGTTGCGCAAACTATTAACTGGCGAA
CTACTTACTCTAGCTTCCCGGCAACAATTAATAGACTGGATGGAGGCGGATAAAGTTGCAGGACCACTTC
TGCGCTCGGCCCTTCCGGCTGGCTGGTTTATTGCTGATAAATCTGGAGCCGGTGAGCGTGGGTCTCGCGG
TATCATTGCAGCACTGGGGCCAGATGGTAAGCCCTCCCGTATCGTAGTTATCTACACGACGGGGAGTCAG
GCAACTATGGATGAACGAAATAGACAGATCGCTGAGATAGGTGCCTCACTGATTAAGCATTGGTAACTGT
CAGACCAAGTTTACTCATATATACTTTAGATTGATTTAAAACTTCATTTTTAATTTAAAAGGATCTAGGT
GAAGATCCTTTTTGATAATCTCATGACCAAAATCCCTTAACGTGAGTTTTCGTTCCACTGAGCGTCAGAC
CCCGTAGAAAAGATCAAAGGATCTTCTTGAGATCCTTTTTTTCTGCGCGTAATCTGCTGCTTGCAAACAA
AAAAACCACCGCTACCAGCGGTGGTTTGTTTGCCGGATCAAGAGCTACCAACTCTTTTTCCGAAGGTAAC
TGGCTTCAGCAGAGCGCAGATACCAAATACTGTTCTTCTAGTGTAGCCGTAGTTAGGCCACCACTTCAAG
AACTCTGTAGCACCGCCTACATACCTCGCTCTGCTAATCCTGTTACCAGTGGCTGCTGCCAGTGGCGATA
AGTCGTGTCTTACCGGGTTGGACTCAAGACGATAGTTACCGGATAAGGCGCAGCGGTCGGGCTGAACGGG
GGGTTCGTGCACACAGCCCAGCTTGGAGCGAACGACCTACACCGAACTGAGATACCTACAGCGTGAGCTA
TGAGAAAGCGCCACGCTTCCCGAAGGGAGAAAGGCGGACAGGTATCCGGTAAGCGGCAGGGTCGGAACAG
GAGAGCGCACGAGGGAGCTTCCAGGGGGAAACGCCTGGTATCTTTATAGTCCTGTCGGGTTTCGCCACCT
CTGACTTGAGCGTCGATTTTTGTGATGCTCGTCAGGGGGGCGGAGCCTATGGAAAAACGCCAGCAACGCG
GCCTTTTTACGGTTCCTGGCCTTTTGCTGGCCTTTTGCTCACATGGACTCTAGCTAGAGGATCACAGGCA
GCAACGCTCTGTCATCGTTACAATCAACATGCTACCCTCCGCGAGATCATCCGTGTTTCAAACCCGGCAG
CTTAGTTGCCGTTCTTCCGAATAGCATCGGTAACATGAGCAAAGTCTGCCGCCTTACAACGGCTCTCCCG
CTGACGCCGTCCCGGACTGATGGGCTGCCTGTATCGAGTGGTGATTTTGTGCCGAGCTGCCGGTCGGGGA
GCTGTTGGCTGGCTGGTGGCAGGATATATTGTGGT
